>Addgene plasmid #179734 | TtEnd_E329A_pEHISTEV | addgene full sequence | sequence record 357121 | Addgene NGS Result
GGG
[124 nt withheld, positions 4-127]
C
[91 nt withheld, positions 129-219]
A
[49 nt withheld, positions 221-269]
CCTTTGACGTTGGAGTCCACGTTCTTT
[37 nt withheld, positions 297-333]
ACCCTATCTCGGTCTATTCTTTTGATTTATAAGGGATTTTGCCGATTTCGGCCTATTGGTTAAAAAATGA
GCTGATTTAACAAAAATTTAACGCGAATTTTAACAAAATATTAACGCTTACAATTTAGGTGGCACTTTTC
GGGGAAATGTGCGCGGAACCCCTATTTGTTTATTTTTCTAAATACATTCAAATATGTATCCGCTCATGAA
TTAATTCTTAGAAAAACTCATCGAGCATCAAATGAAACTGCAATTTATTCATATCAGGATTATCAATACC
ATATTTTTGAAAAAGCCGTTTCTGTAATGAAGGAGAAAACTCACCGAGGCAGTTCCATAGGATGGCAAGA
TCCTGGTATCGGTCTGCGATTCCGACTCGTCCAACATCAATACAACCTATTAATTTCCCCTCGTCAAAAA
TAAGGTTATCAAGTGAGAAATCACCATGAGTGACGACTGAATCCGGTGAGAATGGCAAAAGTTTATGCAT
TTCTTTCCAGACTTGTTCAACAGGCCAGCCATTACGCTCGTCATCAAAATCACTCGCATCAACCAAACCG
TTATTCATTCGTGATTGCGCCTGAGCGAGACGAAATACGCGATCGCTGTTAAAAGGACAATTACAAACAG
GAATCGAATGCAACCGGCGCAGGAACACTGCCAGCGCATCAACAATATTTTCACCTGAATCAGGATATTC
TTCTAATACCTGGAATGCTGTTTTCCCGGGGATCGCAGTGGTGAGTAACCATGCATCATCAGGAGTACGG
ATAAAATGCTTGATGGTCGGAAGAGGCATAAATTCCGTCAGCCAGTTTAGTCTGACCATCTCATCTGTAA
CATCATTGGCAACGCTACCTTTGCCATGTTTCAGAAACAACTCTGGCGCATCGGGCTTCCCATACAATCG
ATAGATTGTCGCACCTGATTGCCCGACATTATCGCGAGCCCATTTATACCCATATAAATCAGCATCCATG
TTGGAATTTAATCGCGGCCTAGAGCAAGACGTTTCCCGTTGAATATGGCTCATAACACCCCTTGTATTAC
TGTTTATGTAAGCAGACAGTTTTATTGTTCATGACCAAAATCCCTTAACGTGAGTTTTCGTTCCACTGAG
CGTCAGACCCCGTAGAAAAGATCAAAGGATCTTCTTGAGATCCTTTTTTTCTGCGCGTAATCTGCTGCTT
GCAAACAAAAAAACCACCGCTACCAGCGGTGGTTTGTTTGCCGGATCAAGAGCTACCAACTCTTTTTCCG
AAGGTAACTGGCTTCAGCAGAGCGCAGATACCAAATACTGTCCTTCTAGTGTAGCCGTAGTTAGGCCACC
ACTTCAAGAACTCTGTAGCACCGCCTACATACCTCGCTCTGCTAATCCTGTTACCAGTGGCTGCTGCCAG
TGGCGATAAGTCGTGTCTTACCGGGTTGGACTCAAGACGATAGTTACCGGATAAGGCGCAGCGGTCGGGC
TGAACGGGGGGTTCGTGCACACAGCCCAGCTTGGAGCGAACGACCTACACCGAACTGAGATACCTACAGC
GTGAGCTATGAGAAAGCGCCACGCTTCCCGAAGGGAGAAAGGCGGACAGGTATCCGGTAAGCGGCAGGGT
CGGAACAGGAGAGCGCACGAGGGAGCTTCCAGGGGGAAACGCCTGGTATCTTTATAGTCCTGTCGGGTTT
CGCCACCTCTGACTTGAGCGTCGATTTTTGTGATGCTCGTCAGGGGGGCGGAGCCTATGGAAAAACGCCA
GCAACGCGGCCTTTTTACGGTTCCTGGCCTTTTGCTGGCCTTTTGCTCACATGTTCTTTCCTGCGTTATC
CCCTGATTCTGTGGATAACCGTATTACCGCCTTTGAGTGAGCTGATACCGCTCGCCGCAGCCGAACGACC
GAGCGCAGCGAGTCAGTGAGCGAGGAAGCGGAAGAGCGCCTGATGCGGTATTTTCTCCTTACGCATCTGT
GCGGTATTTCACACCGCAATGGTGCACTCTCAGTACAATCTGCTCTGATGCCGCATAGTTAAGCCAGTAT
ACACTCCGCTATCGCTACGTGACTGGGTCATGGCTGCGCCCCGACACCCGCCAACACCCGCTGACGCGCC
CTGACGGGCTTGTCTGCTCCCGGCATCCGCTTACAGACAAGCTGTGACCGTCTCCGGGAGCTGCATGTGT
CAGAGGTTTTCACCGTCATCACCGAAACGCGCGAGGCAGCTGCGGTAAAGCTCATCAGCGTGGTCGTGAA
GCGATTCACAGATGTCTGCCTGTTCATCCGCGTCCAGCTCGTTGAGTTTCTCCAGAAGCGTTAATGTCTG
GCTTCTGATAAAGCGGGCCATGTTAAGGGCGGTTTTTTCCTGTTTGGTCACTGATGCCTCCGTGTAAGGG
GGATTTCTGTTCATGGGGGTAATGATACCGATGAAACGAGAGAGGATGCTCACGATACGGGTTACTGATG
ATGAACATGCCCGGTTACTGGAACGTTGTGAGGGTAAACAACTGGCGGTATGGATGCGGCGGGACCAGAG
AAAAATCACTCAGGGTCAATGCCAGCGCTTCGTTAATACAGATGTAGGTGTTCCACAGGGTAGCCAGCAG
CATCCTGCGATGCAGATCCGGAACATAATGGTGCAGGGCGCTGACTTCCGCGTTTCCAGACTTTACGAAA
CACGGAAACCGAAGACCATTCATGTTGTTGCTCAGGTCGCAGACGTTTTGCAGCAGCAGTCGCTTCACGT
TCGCTCGCGTATCGGTGATTCATTCTGCTAACCAGTAAGGCAACCCCGCCAGCCTAGCCGGGTCCTCAAC
GACAGGAGCACGATCATGCGCACCCGTGGGGCCGCCATGCCGGCGATAATGGCCTGCTTCTCGCCGAAAC
GTTTGGTGGCGGGACCAGTGACGAAGGCTTGAGCGAGGGCGTGCAAGATTCCGAATACCGCAAGCGACAG
GCCGATCATCGTCGCGCTCCAGCGAAAGCGGTCCTCGCCGAAAATGACCCAGAGCGCTGCCGGCACCTGT
CCTACGAGTTGCATGATAAAGAAGACAGTCATAAGTGCGGCGACGATAGTCATGCCCCGCGCCCACCGGA
AGGAGCTGACTGGGTTGAAGGCTCTCAAGGGCATCGGTCGAGATCCCGGTGCCTAATGAGTGAGCTAACT
TACATTAATTGCGTTGCGCTCACTGCCCGCTTTCCAGTCGGGAAACCTGTCGTGCCAGCTGCATTAATGA
ATCGGCCAACGCGCGGGGAGAGGCGGTTTGCGTATTGGGCGCCAGGGTGGTTTTTCTTTTCACCAGTGAG
ACGGGCAACAGCTGATTGCCCTTCACCGCCTGGCCCTGAGAGAGTTGCAGCAAGCGGTCCACGCTGGTTT
GCCCCAGCAGGCGAAAATCCTGTTTGATGGTGGTTAACGGCGGGATATAACATGAGCTGTCTTCGGTATC
GTCGTATCCCACTACCGAGATGTCCGCACCAACGCGCAGCCCGGACTCGGTAATGGCGCGCATTGCGCCC
AGCGCCATCTGATCGTTGGCAACCAGCATCGCAGTGGGAACGATGCCCTCATTCAGCATTTGCATGGTTT
GTTGAAAACCGGACATGGCACTCCAGTCGCCTTCCCGTTCCGCTATCGGCTGAATTTGATTGCGAGTGAG
ATATTTATGCCAGCCAGCCAGACGCAGACGCGCCGAGACAGAACTTAATGGGCCCGCTAACAGCGCGATT
TGCTGGTGACCCAATGCGACCAGATGCTCCACGCCCAGTCGCGTACCGTCTTCATGGGAGAAAATAATAC
TGTTGATGGGTGTCTGGTCAGAGACATCAAGAAATAACGCCGGAACATTAGTGCAGGCAGCTTCCACAGC
AATGGCATCCTGGTCATCCAGCGGATAGTTAATGATCAGCCCACTGACGCGTTGCGCGAGAAGATTGTGC
ACCGCCGCTTTACAGGCTTCGACGCCGCTTCGTTCTACCATCGACACCACCACGCTGGCACCCAGTTGAT
CGGCGCGAGATTTAATCGCCGCGACAATTTGCGACGGCGCGTGCAGGGCCAGACTGGAGGTGGCAACGCC
AATCAGCAACGACTGTTTGCCCGCCAGTTGTTGTGCCACGCGGTTGGGAATGTAATTCAGCTCCGCCATC
GCCGCTTCCACTTTTTCCCGCGTTTTCGCAGAAACGTGGCTGGCCTGGTTCACCACGCGGGAAACGGTCT
GATAAGAGACACCGGCATACTCTGCGACATCGTATAACGTTACTGGTTTCACATTCACCACCCTGAATTG
ACTCTCTTCCGGGCGCTATCATGCCATACCGCGAAAGGTTTTGCGCCATTCGATGGTGTCCGGGATCTCG
ACGCTCTCCCTTATGCGACTCCTGCATTAGGAAGCAGCCCAGTAGTAGGTTGAGGCCGTTGAGCACCGCC
GCCGCAAGGAATGGTGCATGCAAGGAGATGGCGCCCAACAGTCCCCCGGCCACGGGGCCTGCCACCATAC
CCACGCCGAAACAAGCGCTCATGAGCCCGAAGTGGCGAGCCCGATCTTCCCCATCGGTGATGTCGGCGAT
ATAGGCGCCAGCAACCGCACCTGTGGCGCCGGTGATGCCGGCCACGATGCGTCCGGCGTAGAGGATCGAG
ATCGATCTCGATCCCGCGAAATTAATACGACTCACTATAGGGGAATTGTGAGCGGATAACAATTCCCCTC
TAGAAATAATTTTGTTTAACTTTAAGAAGGAGATATACATATGTCGTACTACCATCACCATCACCATCAC
GATTACGATATCCCAACGACCGAAAACCTGTATTTTCAGGGCGCCATGGCTGATATCCAAGAACCGGTTA
CCGTTCTGCGTTGGGATTTTGAAGAAATTGTTGGTGAACAGAATGTTCAGGCACTGCCTGCAGAATGGAT
TGCAAGCAGCAAAGAAGGTATTGCCGTTGAACGTACCGAACAAGGTGGTCGTTGTCTGCATGTTTGGGTT
GATGCAGCAACCGGTCCGGGTAGCCGTAATATTCGTTATCGTCTGCCGGTTGATAAACTGCGTGGTCAGC
GTGTTCGTGTTAATGCACTGGTTCGTGCAAAAGGTGTTAGCCAGCCTCCGAAACCGTGGAATGGTATTAA
ATGTATGCTGCGTATTGAAAGCGGTGGTGAAATTCAGTGGCCTCAGCAGAATCTGCCTGGTGGTGATTTT
GATTGGCGTCCGATTCAGTTTGTTGTTGCAGTTCCGGATGATTGTCAGCAGGTTGATCTGATTGTTGGTC
TGGAAAATGTTACCGGTGATGCATGGTTTGATAACATTGCGGTTGAAGTGATCCCGAAAAAAAAGCTGAG
CAGCAACCATAAAGAAGTGTTTAAAGGTCATAATCTGCCTCGTCTGCGTGGTGCAATGATTGGTCCGCAT
GTTACCAATGCCGATCTGCTGGAATTTGGTAATGTTTGGAAAGCCAATCATATTCGCTGGCAGCTGATTT
GGAATGGTTTTCCGCATAGTCCGGCAGATAGCGCAACCCTGGATGAATATCGTCAGTGGCTGGATGGTGC
ACTGAAACGTCTGGAAGCAGCACTGCCGGTTTGTCGTGAAGCAGGTATTCTGGTTACCGTGGATCTGCAT
ACACCGCCTGGTGGCCGTAATGAAGCAAGCGAATGTCGTATTTTTCACGATCGCGAATTTCAGAAAGCCT
TTATTGACATCTGGGAAGATATTGCACGTCGTTTTGCAGATAGTGATGTTGTTTGGGGTTATGATCTGGT
TAATGCACCGGTTGAAGGTATGGTGCCGGATGGTCTGATGAATTGGCAGCGTCTGGCCGAAGAAACCGCA
CGTCGTGTGCGTGCAATTGATCAGAAACATGCAATTATCATTGAACCGGCACCGTGGGGTAGCCCGAGCA
GCATTGCTCTGCTGGATCCGATTGATGTTCCGGGTGTTGTTTATAGCGTTCATATGTATGTTCCGCATGC
ATTTACCCATCAGGGTGTTTATGATAATCCGGTGGGTATTGTTTATCCGGGTACAATTGATGGCAAATGG
TATGATCGTAATACCCTGCGTAAAGTTCTGGAACCGGTGCGTCGTTTTCAAGAAGAAAACGGGGTTCATA
TCTATATCGGTGAATTTAGCGCAATTCGTTGGGCACCAGCCGATAGCGCATGTCAGTATCTGAAAGATTG
CATCGAAATCTTCGAGGAATATGGTTGGGATTGGGCATATCATGCATTTCGTGAATGGGATGGTTGGAGC
GTTGAACATGGTCCGGATCGTAATGATCGCAATCGTACCGCAACACCGACCGATCGTGCCCTGCTGCTGC
GTAGCTGGTATGCAGAAAATGTGAAACCGCAGTTTAGCGACAAAAAGAAGGATTAACTCGAGCACCACCA
CCACCACCACTGAGATCCGGCTGCTAACAAAGCCCGAAAGGAAGCTGAGTTGGCTGCTGCCACCGCTGAG
CAATAACTAGCATAACCCCTTGGGGCCTCTAAACGGGTCTTGAGGGGTTTTTTGCTGAAAGGAGGAACTA
TATCCGGATTGGCGAAT
Features (pLannotate 1.2.2; 21 found; start..end, strand, type, name):
      4..432     +  rep_origin     f1 ori (sequence partly withheld): f1 bacteriophage origin of replication; arrow indicates direction of (+) strand synthesis
    485..542     +  promoter       AmpR promoter (fragment): bla
    551..1366    -  CDS            KanR: aminoglycoside phosphotransferase; aph(3')-Ia; confers resistance to kanamycin in bacteria or G418 (Geneticin®) in eukaryotes
   1488..2076    +  rep_origin     ori: high-copy-number ColE1/pMB1/pBR322/pUC origin of replication
   2262..2401    -  misc_feature   bom: basis of mobility region from pBR322
   2503..2694    -  CDS            rop: Rop protein, which maintains plasmids at low copy number; rop
   2711..3091    +  CDS            YPB1_ECOLX: Protein predicted: Swiss-Prot protein existence level 4. From Escherichia coli.
   3163..3454    -  CDS            TcR (fragment): tetracycline efflux protein; tet; confers resistance to tetracycline
   3469..3490    -  protein_bind   CAP binding site: CAP binding activates transcription in the presence of cAMP. E. coli catabolite activator protein
   3503..4585    -  CDS            lacI: lac repressor; lacI; The lac repressor binds to the lac operator to inhibit transcription in E. coli. This inhibition can be relieved by adding lactose or isopropyl-β-D-thiogalactopyranoside (IPTG).
   4586..4663    -  promoter       lacI promoter: lacI
   4671..4950    -  CDS            TcR (fragment): tetracycline efflux protein; tet; confers resistance to tetracycline
   4976..4994    +  promoter       T7 promoter: promoter for bacteriophage T7 RNA polymerase
   4995..5019    +  protein_bind   lac operator: The lac repressor binds to the lac operator to inhibit transcription in E. coli. This inhibition can be relieved by adding lactose or isopropyl-β-D-thiogalactopyranoside (IPTG). lac repressor encoded by lacI
   5034..5056    +  RBS            RBS: efficient ribosome binding site from bacteriophage T7 gene 10 (Olins and Rangwala, 1989)
   5074..5093    +  CDS            8xHis (fragment): 8xHis affinity tag
   5115..5135    +  CDS            TEV site: tobacco etch virus (TEV) protease recognition and cleavage site
   6166..6182    -  terminator     trpC terminator (fragment): trpC; transcription terminator from the Aspergillus nidulans trpC gene
   6696..6713    +  CDS            9xHis (fragment): 9xHis affinity tag
   6723..6772    +  CDS            SET1 (fragment): solubility-enhancement tag derived from T7 phage gene 10B
   6780..6827    +  terminator     T7 terminator: transcription terminator for bacteriophage T7 RNA polymerase
