[The description below was written by a language model from this plasmid's Addgene catalogue record and pLannotate feature annotations shown in this document.]
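Description:
TtEnd_E329A_pEHISTEV is a bacterial expression plasmid (6,860 nt in the sequenced record) built on the pEHISTEV backbone, a pET-style vector for T7-driven protein production in E. coli. It is selected with kanamycin through an aph(3')-Ia gene and replicates from a ColE1/pMB1-type origin. The catalogue lists it as high copy, although the feature table also annotates the bom region and a rop gene, which normally moderates copy number. An f1 origin is present as well. The short tetracycline-resistance fragments, the partial AmpR promoter and a predicted E. coli open reading frame appear to be backbone remnants rather than functional parts.

The expression cassette consists of a T7 promoter followed by a lac operator and the T7 gene 10 ribosome binding site. A plasmid-borne lacI gene supplies repressor, so transcription is held off until IPTG induction in a host providing T7 RNA polymerase. The reading frame begins with a backbone-encoded N-terminal polyhistidine tag (6xHis in the catalogue) and a TEV protease site, which allows affinity purification and later tag removal. The 1,539 bp insert, cloned between NcoI and XhoI, encodes TtEnd5A (also called TtCel5A), an endoglucanase from Thermogutta terrifontis R1, carrying a Glu329-to-Ala substitution.

A second His-tag fragment is annotated downstream of the insert, before the T7 terminator. The record does not say whether it is translated. The small trpC terminator hit within the insert region and the SET1 fragment are likely incidental matches. The plasmid is the mutant counterpart of the wild-type TtEnd5A construct, deposited with structural and functional work on this broad-specificity enzyme for biomass saccharification. The record does not state the role of residue 329.
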