Addgene plasmid #179734: TtEnd_E329A_pEHISTEV
Purpose: TtEnd_E329A_pEHISTEV is a mutant form of TtEnd5A_pEHISTEV vector. It expresess mutated TtEnd5A in which Glu329 has been mutated with Ala329
Depositing lab: James Naismith. Depositing organization: University of Oxford. Publication: Structural and functional snapshots of a broad-specificity endoglucanase from Thermogutta terrifontis for biomass saccharification. Hussain N, Mikolajek H, Harrison PJ, Paterson N, Akhtar MW, Sadaf S, Naismith JH. Arch Biochem Biophys. 2025 Feb;764:110274. doi: 10.1016/j.abb.2024.110274. Epub 2024 Dec 17. PubMed 39701201.
Backbone
  Vector backbone: pEHISTEV vector
  Backbone manufacturer: BSRC, St Andrews
  Backbone size w/o insert (bp): 5363
  Vector type: Bacterial Expression
Growth in bacteria
  Bacterial resistance: Kanamycin, 50 μg/mL
  Growth temperature: 37°C
  Growth strain: DH5alpha
  Copy number: High Copy
Gene/Insert
  Gene/Insert name: TtEnd5A (alt name: TtCel5A)
  Species: Thermogutta terrifontis R1
  Insert size (bp): 1539
  Mutation: Glu329 has been mutated to Ala329.
  GenBank ID: CP018477.1
  Promoter: T7
  Tag / fusion protein: 6xHis (N terminal on backbone)
  Cloning method: Restriction Enzyme; 5′ cloning site NcoI (not destroyed); 3′ cloning site XhoI (not destroyed)
  Sequencing primers: 5′ T7 promoter; 3′ T7 terminator
Terms and licenses: Academic/Nonprofit Terms; Industry Terms: Not Available to Industry
How to cite: TtEnd_E329A_pEHISTEV was a gift from James Naismith (Addgene plasmid # 179734 ; http://n2t.net/addgene:179734 ; RRID:Addgene_179734)
